>Addgene plasmid #207222 | pFUW-TetO-NFATC3 | addgene full sequence | sequence record 412274 | Addgene NGS Result
CGATGTACGGGCCAGATATACGCGTTGACATTGATTATTGACTAGTTATTAATAGTAATCAATTACGGGG
TCATTAGTTCATAGCCCATATATGGAGTTCCGCGTTACATAACTTACGGTAAATGGCCCGCCTGGCTGAC
CGCCCAACGACCCCCGCCCATTGACGTCAATAATGACGTATGTTCCCATAGTAACGCCAATAGGGACTTT
CCATTGACGTCAATGGGTGGAGTATTTACGGTAAACTGCCCACTTGGCAGTACATCAAGTGTATCATATG
CCAAGTACGCCCCCTATTGACGTCAATGACGGTAAATGGCCCGCCTGGCATTATGCCCAGTACATGACCT
TATGGGACTTTCCTACTTGGCAGTACATCTACGTATTAGTCATCGCTATTACCATGGTGATGCGGTTTTG
GCAGTACATCAATGGGCGTGGATAGCGGTTTGACTCACGGGGATTTCCAAGTCTCCACCCCATTGACGTC
AATGGGAGTTTGTTTTGGCACCAAAATCAACGGGACTTTCCAAAATGTCGTAACAACTCCGCCCCATTGA
CGCAAATGGGCGGTAGGCGTGTACGGTGGGAGGTCTATATAAGCAGCGCGTTTTGCCTGTACTGGGTCTC
TCTGGTTAGACCAGATCTGAGCCTGGGAGCTCTCTGGCTAACTAGGGAACCCACTGCTTAAGCCTCAATA
AAGCTTGCCTTGAGTGCTTCAAGTAGTGTGTGCCCGTCTGTTGTGTGACTCTGGTAACTAGAGATCCCTC
AGACCCTTTTAGTCAGTGTGGAAAATCTCTAGCAGTGGCGCCCGAACAGGGACTTGAAAGCGAAAGGGAA
ACCAGAGGAGCTCTCTCGACGCAGGACTCGGCTTGCTGAAGCGCGCACGGCAAGAGGCGAGGGGCGGCGA
CTGGTGAGTACGCCAAAAATTTTGACTAGCGGAGGCTAGAAGGAGAGAGATGGGTGCGAGAGCGTCAGTA
TTAAGCGGGGGAGAATTAGATCGCGATGGGAAAAAATTCGGTTAAGGCCAGGGGGAAAGAAAAAATATAA
ATTAAAACATATAGTATGGGCAAGCAGGGAGCTAGAACGATTCGCAGTTAATCCTGGCCTGTTAGAAACA
TCAGAAGGCTGTAGACAAATACTGGGACAGCTACAACCATCCCTTCAGACAGGATCAGAAGAACTTAGAT
CATTATATAATACAGTAGCAACCCTCTATTGTGTGCATCAAAGGATAGAGATAAAAGACACCAAGGAAGC
TTTAGACAAGATAGAGGAAGAGCAAAACAAAAGTAAGACCACCGCACAGCAAGCGGCCGCTGATCTTCAG
ACCTGGAGGAGGAGATATGAGGGACAATTGGAGAAGTGAATTATATAAATATAAAGTAGTAAAAATTGAA
CCATTAGGAGTAGCACCCACCAAGGCAAAGAGAAGAGTGGTGCAGAGAGAAAAAAGAGCAGTGGGAATAG
GAGCTTTGTTCCTTGGGTTCTTGGGAGCAGCAGGAAGCACTATGGGCGCAGCGTCAATGACGCTGACGGT
ACAGGCCAGACAATTATTGTCTGGTATAGTGCAGCAGCAGAACAATTTGCTGAGGGCTATTGAGGCGCAA
CAGCATCTGTTGCAACTCACAGTCTGGGGCATCAAGCAGCTCCAGGCAAGAATCCTGGCTGTGGAAAGAT
ACCTAAAGGATCAACAGCTCCTGGGGATTTGGGGTTGCTCTGGAAAACTCATTTGCACCACTGCTGTGCC
TTGGAATGCTAGTTGGAGTAATAAATCTCTGGAACAGATTTGGAATCACACGACCTGGATGGAGTGGGAC
AGAGAAATTAACAATTACACAAGCTTAATACACTCCTTAATTGAAGAATCGCAAAACCAGCAAGAAAAGA
ATGAACAAGAATTATTGGAATTAGATAAATGGGCAAGTTTGTGGAATTGGTTTAACATAACAAATTGGCT
GTGGTATATAAAATTATTCATAATGATAGTAGGAGGCTTGGTAGGTTTAAGAATAGTTTTTGCTGTACTT
TCTATAGTGAATAGAGTTAGGCAGGGATATTCACCATTATCGTTTCAGACCCACCTCCCAACCCCGAGGG
GACCCGACAGGCCCGAAGGAATAGAAGAAGAAGGTGGAGAGAGAGACAGAGACAGATCCATTCGATTAGT
GAACGGATCGGCACTGCGTGCGCCAATTCTGCAGACAAATGGCAGTATTCATCCACAATTTTAAAAGAAA
AGGGGGGATTGGGGGGTACAGTGCAGGGGAAAGAATAGTAGACATAATAGCAACAGACATACAAACTAAA
GAATTACAAAAACAAATTACAAAAATTCAAAATTTTCGGGTTTATTACAGGGACAGCAGAGATCCAGTTT
GGTTAGATCTCGAGTTTACCACTCCCTATCAGTGATAGAGAAAAGTGAAAGTCGAGTTTACCACTCCCTA
TCAGTGATAGAGAAAAGTGAAAGTCGAGTTTACCACTCCCTATCAGTGATAGAGAAAAGTGAAAGTCGAG
TTTACCACTCCCTATCAGTGATAGAGAAAAGTGAAAGTCGAGTTTACCACTCCCTATCAGTGATAGAGAA
AAGTGAAAGTCGAGTTTACCACTCCCTATCAGTGATAGAGAAAAGTGAAAGTCGAGTTTACCACTCCCTA
TCAGTGATAGAGAAAAGTGAAAGTCGAGCTCGGTACCCGGGTCGAGGTAGGCGTGTACGGTGGGAGGCCT
ATATAAGCAGAGCTCGTTTAGTGAACCGTCAGATCGCCTGGAGACGCCATCCACGCTGTTTTGACCTCCA
TAGAAGACACCGGGACCGATCCAGCCTCCGCGGCCCCGAATTCACCGGTTCTAGAATGACTACTGCAAAC
TGTGGCGCCCACGACGAGCTCGACTTCAAACTCGTCTTTGGCGAGGACGGGGCGCCGGCGCCGCCGCCCC
CGGGCTCGCGGCCTGCAGATCTTGAGCCAGATGATTGTGCATCCATTTACATCTTTAATGTAGATCCACC
TCCATCTACTTTAACCACACCACTTTGCTTACCACATCATGGATTACCGTCTCACTCTTCTGTTTTGTCA
CCATCGTTTCAGCTCCAAAGTCACAAAAACTATGAAGGAACTTGTGAGATTCCTGAATCTAAATATAGCC
CATTAGGTGGTCCCAAACCCTTTGAGTGCCCAAGTATTCAAATTACATCTATCTCTCCTAACTGTCATCA
AGAATTAGATGCACATGAAGATGACCTACAGATAAATGACCCAGAACGGGAATTTTTGGAAAGGCCTTCT
AGAGATCATCTCTATCTTCCTCTTGAGCCATCCTACCGGGAGTCTTCTCTTAGTCCTAGTCCTGCCAGCA
GCATCTCTTCTAGGAGTTGGTTCTCTGATGCATCTTCTTGTGAATCGCTTTCACATATTTATGATGATGT
GGACTCAGAGTTGAATGAAGCTGCAGCCCGATTTACCCTTGGATCCCCTCTGACTTCTCCTGGTGGCTCT
CCAGGGGGCTGCCCTGGAGAAGAAACTTGGCATCAACAGTATGGACTTGGACACTCATTATCACCCAGGC
AATCTCCTTGCCACTCTCCTAGATCCAGTGTCACTGATGAGAATTGGCTGAGCCCCAGGCCAGCCTCAGG
ACCCTCATCAAGGCCCACATCCCCCTGTGGGAAACGGAGGCACTCCAGTGCTGAAGTTTGTTATGCTGGG
TCCCTTTCACCCCATCACTCACCTGTTCCTTCACCTGGTCACTCCCCCAGGGGAAGTGTGACAGAAGATA
CGTGGCTCAATGCTTCTGTCCATGGTGGGTCAGGCCTTGGCCCTGCAGTTTTTCCATTTCAGTACTGTGT
AGAGACTGACATCCCTCTCAAAACAAGGAAAACTTCTGAAGATCAAGCTGCCATACTACCAGGAAAATTA
GAGCTGTGTTCAGATGACCAAGGGAGTTTATCACCAGCCCGGGAGACTTCAATAGATGATGGCCTTGGAT
CTCAGTATCCTTTAAAGAAAGATTCATGTGGTGATCAGTTTCTTTCAGTTCCTTCACCCTTTACCTGGAG
CAAACCAAAGCCTGGCCACACCCCTATATTTCGCACATCTTCATTACCTCCACTAGACTGGCCTTTACCA
GCTCATTTTGGACAATGTGAACTGAAAATAGAAGTGCAACCTAAAACTCATCATCGAGCCCATTATGAAA
CTGAAGGTAGCCGAGGGGCAGTAAAAGCATCTACTGGGGGACATCCTGTTGTGAAGCTCCTGGGCTATAA
CGAAAAGCCAATAAATCTACAAATGTTTATTGGGACAGCAGATGATCGATATTTACGACCTCATGCATTT
TACCAGGTGCATCGAATCACTGGGAAGACAGTCGCTACTGCAAGCCAAGAGATAATAATTGCCAGTACAA
AAGTTCTGGAAATTCCACTTCTTCCTGAAAATAATATGTCAGCCAGTATTGATTGTGCAGGTATTTTGAA
ACTCCGCAATTCAGATATAGAACTTCGAAAAGGAGAAACTGATATTGGCAGAAAGAATACTAGAGTACGA
CTTGTGTTTCGTGTACACATCCCACAGCCCAGTGGAAAAGTCCTTTCTCTGCAGATAGCCTCTATACCCG
TTGAGTGCTCCCAGCGGTCTGCTCAAGAACTTCCTCATATTGAGAAGTACAGTATCAACAGTTGTTCTGT
AAATGGAGGTCATGAAATGGTTGTGACTGGATCTAATTTTCTTCCAGAATCCAAAATCATTTTTCTTGAA
AAAGGACAAGATGGACGACCTCAGTGGGAGGTAGAAGGGAAGATAATCAGGGAAAAATGTCAAGGGGCTC
ACATTGTCCTTGAAGTTCCTCCATATCATAACCCAGCAGTTACAGCTGCAGTGCAGGTGCACTTTTATCT
TTGCAATGGCAAGAGGAAAAAAAGCCAGTCTCAACGTTTTACTTATACACCAGTTTTGATGAAGCAAGAA
CACAGAGAAGAGATTGATTTGTCTTCAGTTCCATCTTTGCCTGTGCCTCATCCTGCTCAGACCCAGAGGC
CTTCCTCTGATTCAGGGTGTTCACATGACAGTGTACTGTCAGGACAGAGAAGTTTGATTTGCTCCATCCC
ACAAACATATGCATCCATGGTGACCTCATCCCATCTGCCACAGTTGCAGTGTAGAGATGAGAGTGTTAGT
AAAGAACAGCATATGATTCCTTCTCCAATTGTACACCAGCCTTTTCAAGTCACACCAACACCTCCTGTGG
GGTCTTCCTATCAGCCTATGCAAACTAATGTTGTGTACAATGGACCAACTTGTCTTCCTATTAATGCTGC
CTCTAGTCAAGAATTTGATTCAGTTTTGTTTCAGCAGGATGCAACTCTTTCTGGTTTAGTGAATCTTGGC
TGTCAACCACTGTCATCCATACCATTTCATTCTTCAAATTCAGGCTCAACAGGACATCTCTTAGCCCATA
CACCTCATTCTGTGCATACCCTGCCTCATCTGCAATCAATGGGATATCATTGTTCAAATACAGGACAAAG
ATCTCTTTCTTCTCCAGTGGCTGACCAGATTACAGGTCAGCCTTCGTCTCAGTTACAACCTATTACATAT
GGTCCTTCACATTCAGGGTCTGCTACAACAGCTTCCCCAGCAGCTTCTCATCCCTTGGCTAGTTCACCGC
TTTCTGGGCCACCATCTCCTCAGCTTCAGCCTATGCCTTACCAATCTCCTAGCTCAGGAACTGCCTCATC
ACCGTCTCCAGCCACCAGAATGCATTCTGGACAGCACTCAACTCAAGCACAAAGTACGGGCCAGGGGGGT
CTTTCTGCACCTTCATCCTTAATATGTCACAGTTTGTGTGATCCAGCGTCATTTCCACCTGATGGGGCAA
CTGTGAGCATTAAACCTGAACCAGAAGATCGAGAGCCTAACTTTGCAACCATTGGTCTGCAGGACATCAC
TTTAGATGATGTGAACGAGATAATTGGGAGAGACATGTCCCAGATTTCTGTTTCCCAAGGAGCAGGGGTG
AGCAGGCAGGCTCCCCTCCCGAGTCCTGAGTCCCTGGATTTAGGAAGATCTGATGGGCTCTAATTCGAAG
ATATCAAGCTTATCGATAATCAACCTCTGGATTACAAAATTTGTGAAAGATTGACTGGTATTCTTAACTA
TGTTGCTCCTTTTACGCTATGTGGATACGCTGCTTTAATGCCTTTGTATCATGCTATTGCTTCCCGTATG
GCTTTCATTTTCTCCTCCTTGTATAAATCCTGGTTGCTGTCTCTTTATGAGGAGTTGTGGCCCGTTGTCA
GGCAACGTGGCGTGGTGTGCACTGTGTTTGCTGACGCAACCCCCACTGGTTGGGGCATTGCCACCACCTG
TCAGCTCCTTTCCGGGACTTTCGCTTTCCCCCTCCCTATTGCCACGGCGGAACTCATCGCCGCCTGCCTT
GCCCGCTGCTGGACAGGGGCTCGGCTGTTGGGCACTGACAATTCCGTGGTGTTGTCGGGGAAATCATCGT
CCTTTCCTTGGCTGCTCGCCTGTGTTGCCACCTGGATTCTGCGCGGGACGTCCTTCTGCTACGTCCCTTC
GGCCCTCAATCCAGCGGACCTTCCTTCCCGCGGCCTGCTGCCGGCTCTGCGGCCTCTTCCGCGTCTTCGC
CTTCGCCCTCAGACGAGTCGGATCTCCCTTTGGGCCGCCTCCCCGCATCGATACCGTCGACCTCGAGACC
TAGAAAAACATGGAGCAATCACAAGTAGCAATACAGCAGCTACCAATGCTGATTGTGCCTGGCTAGAAGC
ACAAGAGGAGGAGGAGGTGGGTTTTCCAGTCACACCTCAGGTACCTTTAAGACCAATGACTTACAAGGCA
GCTGTAGATCTTAGCCACTTTTTAAAAGAAAAGGGGGGACTGGAAGGGCTAATTCACTCCCAACGAAGAC
AAGATATCCTTGATCTGTGGATCTACCACACACAAGGCTACTTCCCTGATTGGCAGAACTACACACCAGG
GCCAGGGATCAGATATCCACTGACCTTTGGATGGTGCTACAAGCTAGTACCAGTTGAGCAAGAGAAGGTA
GAAGAAGCCAATGAAGGAGAGAACACCCGCTTGTTACACCCTGTGAGCCTGCATGGGATGGATGACCCGG
AGAGAGAAGTATTAGAGTGGAGGTTTGACAGCCGCCTAGCATTTCATCACATGGCCCGAGAGCTGCATCC
GGACTGTACTGGGTCTCTCTGGTTAGACCAGATCTGAGCCTGGGAGCTCTCTGGCTAACTAGGGAACCCA
CTGCTTAAGCCTCAATAAAGCTTGCCTTGAGTGCTTCAAGTAGTGTGTGCCCGTCTGTTGTGTGACTCTG
GTAACTAGAGATCCCTCAGACCCTTTTAGTCAGTGTGGAAAATCTCTAGCAGGGCCCGTTTAAACCCGCT
GATCAGCCTCGACTGTGCCTTCTAGTTGCCAGCCATCTGTTGTTTGCCCCTCCCCCGTGCCTTCCTTGAC
CCTGGAAGGTGCCACTCCCACTGTCCTTTCCTAATAAAATGAGGAAATTGCATCGCATTGTCTGAGTAGG
TGTCATTCTATTCTGGGGGGTGGGGTGGGGCAGGACAGCAAGGGGGAGGATTGGGAAGACAATAGCAGGC
ATGCTGGGGATGCGGTGGGCTCTATGGCTTCTGAGGCGGAAAGAACCAGCTGGGGCTCTAGGGGGTATCC
CC
[124 nt withheld, positions 7703-7826]
C
[91 nt withheld, positions 7828-7918]
A
[49 nt withheld, positions 7920-7968]
CCTTTGACGTTGGAGTCCACGTTCTTT
[37 nt withheld, positions 7996-8032]
ACCCTATCTCGGTCTATTCTTTTGATTTATAAGGGATTTTGCCGATTTCGGCCTATTGGTTAAAAAATGA
GCTGATTTAACAAAAATTTAACGCGAATTAATTCTGTGGAATGTGTGTCAGTTAGGGTGTGGAAAGTCCC
CAGGCTCCCCAGCAGGCAGAAGTATGCAAAGCATGCATCTCAATTAGTCAGCAACCAGGTGTGGAAAGTC
CCCAGGCTCCCCAGCAGGCAGAAGTATGCAAAGCATGCATCTCAATTAGTCAGCAACCATAGTCCCGCCC
CTAACTCCGCCCATCCCGCCCCTAACTCCGCCCAGTTCCGCCCATTCTCCGCCCCATGGCTGACTAATTT
TTTTTATTTATGCAGAGGCCGAGGCCGCCTCTGCCTCTGAGCTATTCCAGAAGTAGTGAGGAGGCTTTTT
TGGAGGCCTAGGCTTTTGCAAAAAGCTCCCGGGAGCTTGTATATCCATTTTCGGATCTGATCAGCACGTG
TTGACAATTAATCATCGGCATAGTATATCGGCATAGTATAATACGACAAGGTGAGGAACTAAACCATGGC
CAAGTTGACCAGTGCCGTTCCGGTGCTCACCGCGCGCGACGTCGCCGGAGCGGTCGAGTTCTGGACCGAC
CGGCTCGGGTTCTCCCGGGACTTCGTGGAGGACGACTTCGCCGGTGTGGTCCGGGACGACGTGACCCTGT
TCATCAGCGCGGTCCAGGACCAGGTGGTGCCGGACAACACCCTGGCCTGGGTGTGGGTGCGCGGCCTGGA
CGAGCTGTACGCCGAGTGGTCGGAGGTCGTGTCCACGAACTTCCGGGACGCCTCCGGGCCGGCCATGACC
GAGATCGGCGAGCAGCCGTGGGGGCGGGAGTTCGCCCTGCGCGACCCGGCCGGCAACTGCGTGCACTTCG
TGGCCGAGGAGCAGGACTGACACGTGCTACGAGATTTCGATTCCACCGCCGCCTTCTATGAAAGGTTGGG
CTTCGGAATCGTTTTCCGGGACGCCGGCTGGATGATCCTCCAGCGCGGGGATCTCATGCTGGAGTTCTTC
GCCCACCCCAACTTGTTTATTGCAGCTTATAATGGTTACAAATAAAGCAATAGCATCACAAATTTCACAA
ATAAAGCATTTTTTTCACTGCATTCTAGTTGTGGTTTGTCCAAACTCATCAATGTATCTTATCATGTCTG
TATACCGTCGACCTCTAGCTAGAGCTTGGCGTAATCATGGTCATAGCTGTTTCCTGTGTGAAATTGTTAT
CCGCTCACAATTCCACACAACATACGAGCCGGAAGCATAAAGTGTAAAGCCTGGGGTGCCTAATGAGTGA
GCTAACTCACATTAATTGCGTTGCGCTCACTGCCCGCTTTCCAGTCGGGAAACCTGTCGTGCCAGCTGCA
TTAATGAATCGGCCAACGCGCGGGGAGAGGCGGTTTGCGTATTGGGCGCTCTTCCGCTTCCTCGCTCACT
GACTCGCTGCGCTCGGTCGTTCGGCTGCGGCGAGCGGTATCAGCTCACTCAAAGGCGGTAATACGGTTAT
CCACAGAATCAGGGGATAACGCAGGAAAGAACATGTGAGCAAAAGGCCAGCAAAAGGCCAGGAACCGTAA
AAAGGCCGCGTTGCTGGCGTTTTTCCATAGGCTCCGCCCCCCTGACGAGCATCACAAAAATCGACGCTCA
AGTCAGAGGTGGCGAAACCCGACAGGACTATAAAGATACCAGGCGTTTCCCCCTGGAAGCTCCCTCGTGC
GCTCTCCTGTTCCGACCCTGCCGCTTACCGGATACCTGTCCGCCTTTCTCCCTTCGGGAAGCGTGGCGCT
TTCTCATAGCTCACGCTGTAGGTATCTCAGTTCGGTGTAGGTCGTTCGCTCCAAGCTGGGCTGTGTGCAC
GAACCCCCCGTTCAGCCCGACCGCTGCGCCTTATCCGGTAACTATCGTCTTGAGTCCAACCCGGTAAGAC
ACGACTTATCGCCACTGGCAGCAGCCACTGGTAACAGGATTAGCAGAGCGAGGTATGTAGGCGGTGCTAC
AGAGTTCTTGAAGTGGTGGCCTAACTACGGCTACACTAGAAGAACAGTATTTGGTATCTGCGCTCTGCTG
AAGCCAGTTACCTTCGGAAAAAGAGTTGGTAGCTCTTGATCCGGCAAACAAACCACCGCTGGTAGCGGTG
GTTTTTTTGTTTGCAAGCAGCAGATTACGCGCAGAAAAAAAGGATCTCAAGAAGATCCTTTGATCTTTTC
TACGGGGTCTGACGCTCAGTGGAACGAAAACTCACGTTAAGGGATTTTGGTCATGAGATTATCAAAAAGG
ATCTTCACCTAGATCCTTTTAAATTAAAAATGAAGTTTTAAATCAATCTAAAGTATATATGAGTAAACTT
GGTCTGACAGTTACCAATGCTTAATCAGTGAGGCACCTATCTCAGCGATCTGTCTATTTCGTTCATCCAT
AGTTGCCTGACTCCCCGTCGTGTAGATAACTACGATACGGGAGGGCTTACCATCTGGCCCCAGTGCTGCA
ATGATACCGCGAGACCCACGCTCACCGGCTCCAGATTTATCAGCAATAAACCAGCCAGCCGGAAGGGCCG
AGCGCAGAAGTGGTCCTGCAACTTTATCCGCCTCCATCCAGTCTATTAATTGTTGCCGGGAAGCTAGAGT
AAGTAGTTCGCCAGTTAATAGTTTGCGCAACGTTGTTGCCATTGCTACAGGCATCGTGGTGTCACGCTCG
TCGTTTGGTATGGCTTCATTCAGCTCCGGTTCCCAACGATCAAGGCGAGTTACATGATCCCCCATGTTGT
GCAAAAAAGCGGTTAGCTCCTTCGGTCCTCCGATCGTTGTCAGAAGTAAGTTGGCCGCAGTGTTATCACT
CATGGTTATGGCAGCACTGCATAATTCTCTTACTGTCATGCCATCCGTAAGATGCTTTTCTGTGACTGGT
GAGTACTCAACCAAGTCATTCTGAGAATAGTGTATGCGGCGACCGAGTTGCTCTTGCCCGGCGTCAATAC
GGGATAATACCGCGCCACATAGCAGAACTTTAAAAGTGCTCATCATTGGAAAACGTTCTTCGGGGCGAAA
ACTCTCAAGGATCTTACCGCTGTTGAGATCCAGTTCGATGTAACCCACTCGTGCACCCAACTGATCTTCA
GCATCTTTTACTTTCACCAGCGTTTCTGGGTGAGCAAAAACAGGAAGGCAAAATGCCGCAAAAAAGGGAA
TAAGGGCGACACGGAAATGTTGAATACTCATACTCTTCCTTTTTCAATATTATTGAAGCATTTATCAGGG
TTATTGTCTCATGAGCGGATACATATTTGAATGTATTTAGAAAAATAAACAAATAGGGGTTCCGCGCACA
TTTCCCCGAAAAGTGCCACCTGACGTCGACGGATCGGGAGATCTCCCGATCCCCTATGGTGCACTCTCAG
TACAATCTGCTCTGATGCCGCATAGTTAAGCCAGTATCTGCTCCCTGCTTGTGTGTTGGAGGTCGCTGAG
TAGTGCGCGAGCAAAATTTAAGCTACAACAAGGCAAGGCTTGACCGACAATTGCATGAAGAATCTGCTTA
GGGTTAGGCGTTTTGCGCTGCTTCG
Features (pLannotate 1.2.2; 32 found; start..end, strand, type, name):
     27..406     +  enhancer       CMV enhancer: human cytomegalovirus immediate early enhancer
    407..606     +  promoter       CMV promoter: human cytomegalovirus (CMV) immediate early promoter
    624..804     +  LTR            5' LTR (truncated): truncated 5' long terminal repeat (LTR) from HIV-1
    851..976     +  misc_feature   HIV-1 Ψ: packaging signal of human immunodeficiency virus type 1
    960..1323    +  CDS            HIV-1 gag (fragment): gag protein from human immunodeficiency virus 1; gag
   1469..1702    +  misc_feature   RRE: The Rev response element (RRE) of HIV-1 allows for Rev-dependent mRNA export from the nucleus to the cytoplasm.
   2079..2179    +  CDS            Rev (fragment): human immunodeficiency virus 1 (HIV-1) Rev protein; rev; enhances nuclear export of unspliced and incompletely spliced viral mRNAs
   2229..2346    +  misc_feature   cPPT/CTS: central polypurine tract and central termination sequence of HIV-1
   2403..2673    +  protein_bind   tetracycline response element: contains seven copies of the tetracycline operator tetO tetracycline repressor TetR
   2684..2701    +  misc_feature   MCS (fragment): pUC18/19 multiple cloning site
   2706..2744    +  promoter       minimal CMV promoter: human cytomegalovirus (CMV) immediate early promoter
   2856..6080    +  CDS            NFATC3: NFAC3_HUMAN - Also known as NFAT4 From Homo sapiens (Human).
   6090..6108    +  misc_feature   MCS (fragment): pBluescript multiple cloning site
   6108..6696    +  misc_feature   WPRE: woodchuck hepatitis virus posttranscriptional regulatory element
   6633..7214    +  CDS            nef (fragment): NEF_HV1H2 - Experimental evidence at protein level: Swiss-Prot protein existence level 1. Extracellular Nef protein targets CD4(+) T-lymphocytes for apoptosis by interacting with CXCR4 surface receptors. From Human immunodeficiency virus type 1 group M subtype B (isolate HXB2) (HIV-1).
   7221..7401    +  LTR            5' LTR (truncated): truncated 5' long terminal repeat (LTR) from HIV-1
   7433..7657    +  polyA_signal   bGH poly(A) signal: bovine growth hormone polyadenylation signal
   7661..7682    +  promoter       SV40 promoter (fragment): SV40 enhancer and early promoter
   7703..8131    +  rep_origin     f1 ori (sequence partly withheld): f1 bacteriophage origin of replication; arrow indicates direction of (+) strand synthesis
   8145..8474    +  promoter       SV40 promoter: SV40 enhancer and early promoter
   8522..8569    +  promoter       EM7 promoter: synthetic bacterial promoter&nbsp
   8588..8962    +  CDS            BleoR: antibiotic-binding protein; Sh ble from Streptoalloteichus hindustanus; confers resistance to bleomycin, phleomycin, and Zeocin™
   8972..9097    +  CDS            ble (fragment): BLE_KLEPN - Experimental evidence at protein level: Swiss-Prot protein existence level 1. Binding protein with a strong affinity to the bleomycin family of antibiotics. Binds to CL990; an antimitotic-antibiotic compound. From Klebsiella pneumoniae.
   9092..9213    +  polyA_signal   SV40 poly(A) signal: SV40 polyadenylation signal
   9284..9306    -  protein_bind   lac operator (fragment): The lac repressor binds to the lac operator to inhibit transcription in E. coli. This inhibition can be relieved by adding lactose or isopropyl-β-D-thiogalactopyranoside (IPTG). lac repressor encoded by lacI
   9310..9340    -  promoter       lac promoter: promoter for the E. coli lac operon
   9355..9376    -  protein_bind   CAP binding site: CAP binding activates transcription in the presence of cAMP. E. coli catabolite activator protein
   9389..9481    -  CDS            lacI (fragment): lac repressor; lacI; The lac repressor binds to the lac operator to inhibit transcription in E. coli. This inhibition can be relieved by adding lactose or isopropyl-β-D-thiogalactopyranoside (IPTG).
   9664..10252   -  rep_origin     ori: high-copy-number ColE1/pMB1/pBR322/pUC origin of replication
  10423..11283   -  CDS            AmpR: β-lactamase; bla; confers resistance to ampicillin, carbenicillin, and related antibiotics
  11284..11388   -  promoter       AmpR promoter: bla
  11447..11499   -  misc_feature   bom (fragment): basis of mobility region from pBR322
