[The description below was written by a language model from this plasmid's Addgene catalogue record and pLannotate feature annotations shown in this document.]
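Description:
pFUW-TetO-NFATC3 is an HIV-1-based lentiviral transfer plasmid of about 11.6 kb, built on the pFUW-TetO backbone, for doxycycline-inducible expression of human NFATC3 (also called NFAT4 or NFATX) in mammalian cells. In bacteria it is maintained at high copy through a ColE1/pUC-type origin and selected with ampicillin via the β-lactamase gene. An f1 origin is also annotated. Outside the viral region sits an SV40/EM7-driven BleoR (Sh ble) cassette with an SV40 poly(A) signal. Because this cassette lies beyond the 3′ LTR, it would not be carried into transduced cells by the virus.

A CMV enhancer/promoter placed upstream of a truncated 5′ LTR drives transcription of the viral genomic RNA in packaging cells. This is followed by the Ψ packaging signal with a gag fragment, the Rev response element for Rev-dependent nuclear export, and the cPPT/CTS element. The expression cassette consists of a tetracycline response element with seven tetO copies fused to a minimal CMV promoter, which is the element the catalogue's "CMV" promoter entry most likely refers to. Next come the NFATC3 coding sequence (cloned between XbaI and BstBI sites), a WPRE to enhance transcript stability and expression, the 3′ LTR (annotated as a truncated LTR), and a bGH poly(A) signal. No epitope tag or reporter is annotated. The plasmid encodes no tetracycline transactivator, so induction requires one such as rtTA to be supplied separately in the target cells. The associated publication indicates use in transcription factor screening related to dendritic cell identity.
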