Addgene plasmid #207222: pFUW-TetO-NFATC3
Purpose: doxycycline-inducible expression of Human NFATC3 in mammalian cells
Depositing lab: Filipe Pereira. Depositing organization: Center for Neuroscience and Cell Biology, University of Coimbra. Publication: Anchored screening identifies transcription factor blueprints underlying dendritic cell diversity and subset-specific anti-tumor immunity. Henriques-Oliveira L, Altman AR, Kurochkin I, Ascic E, Halitzki E, Matei A, Pértiga-Cabral D, Ulmert I, Holst S, Nair MS, Cunha PP, Park S, Vergani S, Kharas MG, Yuan J, Lahl K, Rosa FF, Pires CF, Pereira C-F. Immunity. 58, 1-20. October 2025. 10.1016/j.immuni.2025.08.001.
Backbone
  Vector backbone: pFUW-TetO
  Vector type: Mammalian Expression, Lentiviral
Growth in bacteria
  Bacterial resistance: Ampicillin, 100 μg/mL
  Growth temperature: 37°C
  Growth strain: NEB Stable
  Copy number: High Copy
Gene/Insert
  Gene/Insert name: pFUW-TetO-NFATC3
  Species: H. sapiens (human)
  GenBank ID: BC0010503.2
  Promoter: CMV
  Entrez Gene: NFATC3 (a.k.a. NF-AT4c, NFAT4, NFATX, n339260)
  Cloning method: Restriction Enzyme; 5′ cloning site XbaI (unknown if destroyed); 3′ cloning site BstBI (unknown if destroyed)
  Sequencing primers: 5′ TCCACGCTGTTTTGACCTCC
Terms and licenses: Academic/Nonprofit Terms; Industry Terms: Not Available to Industry
How to cite: pFUW-TetO-NFATC3 was a gift from Filipe Pereira (Addgene plasmid # 207222 ; http://n2t.net/addgene:207222 ; RRID:Addgene_207222)
